>Addgene plasmid #204634 | P25-pZE-SUMO-PbTTA | addgene full sequence | sequence record 414414 | Addgene NGS Result
CCATCGCGATGACTTAGTAAAGCACATCTAAAACTTTTAGCGTTATTACGTAAAAAATCTTGCCAGCTTT
CCCCTTCTAAAGGGCAAAAGTGAGTATGGTGCCTATCTAACATCTCAATGGCTAAGGCGTCGAGCAAAGC
CCGCTTATTTTTTACATGCCAATACAATGTAGGCTGCTCTACACCTAGCTTCTGGGCGAGTTTACGGGTT
GTTAAACCTTCGATTCCGACCTCATTAAGCAGCTCTAATGCGCTGTTAATCACTTTACTTTTATCTAATC
TAGACATCATTAATTCCTAATTGCTAGCATTATACCTAGGACTGAACTAGCCATAAAGTTGACACTACGC
TCTCCTGAGTAGGACAAATCCGCCGCCCTAGACCTAGGGCTTTCGGCTGCGGCGAGCGGTATCAGCTCAC
TCAAAGGCGGTAATACGGTTATCCACAGAATCAGGGGATAACGCAGGAAAGAACATGTGAGCAAAAGGCC
AGCAAAAGGCCAGGAACCGTAAAAAGGCCGCGTTGCTGGCGTTTTTCCATAGGCTCCGCCCCCCTGACGA
GCATCACAAAAATCGACGCTCAAGTCAGAGGTGGCGAAACCCGACAGGACTATAAAGATACCAGGCGTTT
CCCCCTGGAAGCTCCCTCGTGCGCTCTCCTGTTCCGACCCTGCCGCTTACCGGATACCTGTCCGCCTTTC
TCCCTTCGGGAAGCGTGGCGCTTTCTCATAGCTCACGCTGTAGGTATCTCAGTTCGGTGTAGGTCGTTCG
CTCCAAGCTGGGCTGTGTGCACGAACCCCCCGTTCAGCCCGACCGCTGCGCCTTATCCGGTAACTATCGT
CTTGAGTCCAACCCGGTAAGACACGACTTATCGCCACTGGCAGCAGCCACTGGTAACAGGATTAGCAGAG
CGAGGTATGTAGGCGGTGCTACAGAGTTCTTGAAGTGGTGGCCTAACTACGGCTACACTAGAAGGACAGT
ATTTGGTATCTGCGCTCTGCTGAAGCCAGTTACCTTCGGAAAAAGAGTTGGTAGCTCTTGATCCGGCAAA
CAAACCACCGCTGGTAGCGGTGGTTTTTTTGTTTGCAAGCAGCAGATTACGCGCAGAAAAAAAGGATCTC
AAGAAGATCCTTTGATCTTTTCTACGGGGTCTGACGCTCAGTGGAACGAAAACTCACGTTAAGGGATTTT
GGTCATGACTAGTGCTTGGATTCTCACCAATAAAAAACGCCCGGCGGCAACCGAGCGTTCTGAACAAATC
CAGATGGAGTTCTGAGGTCATTACTGGATCTATCAACAGGAGTCCAAGCGAGCTCTCGAACCCCAGAGTC
CCGCTCAGAAGAACTCGTCAAGAAGGCGATAGAAGGCGATGCGCTGCGAATCGGGAGCGGCGATACCGTA
AAGCACGAGGAAGCGGTCAGCCCATTCGCCGCCAAGCTCTTCAGCAATATCACGGGTAGCCAACGCTATG
TCCTGATAGCGGTCCGCCACACCCAGCCGGCCACAGTCGATGAATCCAGAAAAGCGGCCATTTTCCACCA
TGATATTCGGCAAGCAGGCATCGCCATGGGTCACGACGAGATCCTCGCCGTCGGGCATGCGCGCCTTGAG
CCTGGCGAACAGTTCGGCTGGCGCGAGCCCCTGATGCTCTTCGTCCAGATCATCCTGATCGACAAGACCG
GCTTCCATCCGAGTACGTGCTCGCTCGATGCGATGTTTCGCTTGGTGGTCGAATGGGCAGGTAGCCGGAT
CAAGCGTATGCAGCCGCCGCATTGCATCAGCCATGATGGATACTTTCTCGGCAGGAGCAAGGTGAGATGA
CAGGAGATCCTGCCCCGGCACTTCGCCCAATAGCAGCCAGTCCCTTCCCGCTTCAGTGACAACGTCGAGC
ACAGCTGCGCAAGGAACGCCCGTCGTGGCCAGCCACGATAGCCGCGCTGCCTCGTCCTGCAGTTCATTCA
GGGCACCGGACAGGTCGGTCTTGACAAAAAGAACCTGGCGCCCCTGCGCTGACAGCCGGAACACGGCGGC
ATCAGAGCAGCCGATTGTCTGTTGTGCCCAGTCATAGCCGAATAGCCTCTCCACCCAAGCGGCCGGAGAA
CCTGCGTGCAATCCATCTTGTTCAATCATGCGAAACGATCCTCATCCTGTCTCTTGATCAGATCTTGATC
CCCTGCGCCATCAGATCCTTGGCGGCAAGAAAGCCATCCAGTTTACTTTGCAGGGCTTCCCAACCTTACC
AGAGGGCGCCCCAGCTGGCAATTCCGACGTCTAAGAAACCATTATTATCATGACATTAACCTATAAAAAT
AGGCGTATCACGAGGCCCTTTCGTCTTCACCTCGAGTCCCTATCAGTGATAGAGATTGACATCCCTATCA
GTGATAGAGATACTGAGCACATCAGCAGGACGCACTGACCGAATTCATTAAAGAGGAGAAAGGTACCATG
GGCAGCAGCCATCACCATCATCACCACATGTCCCTGCAGGACTCGGAGGTTAACCAGGAAGCAAAGCCGG
AAGTCAAACCGGAAGTGAAACCCGAAACTCACATCAATCTGAAGGTAAGTGATGGTTCTTCAGAGATATT
CTTTAAAATTAAAAAAACCACGCCTCTGCGGCGTCTTATGGAAGCGTTCGCCAAACGACAAGGGAAAGAG
ATGGATAGCTTACGTTTTCTCTATGATGGCATTCGCATCCAGGCGGATCAAGCTCCAGAGGACTTGGATA
TGGAAGATAACGACATTATCGAAGCCCATCGCGAACAGATTGGTGGCGGCGGTGGTGGGTCGGGAGGTGG
AGGTTCAGAAAATCTGTATTTTCAGGGCGAAACCTCCCTGAAGGATTTTGAAACTATCCTTCACTTAATT
AATAAGGAGGAGATTGACTCAAATGACACCATTCATATGACCGCCAACGAAAATATTATGTCTAAATTGT
CCAAACACTACTTAAAAAGCACTTTGTCTTACCGCTACCATGTCGGAATGTTCGATGATCAAAAGAACCT
GACAGTCTCGCGTTCGTGTCTTATCAAAAACTCTTTGATGCTGCGTTGCCTTTCACCCATCTTCCTGTTA
GAACAACAAGCCCGTGAATACGTAAAAAAAATGTTCTTCGCTGAGTATGCGGACTTTCGTCCTTTGTCCG
GTATGCACACCGTTTTTTGTATCTTATCTACCTTAACAAAACCGAACGATCGTGTCTATGTCTTCACGAC
CGAATCGGTAGGACACGCAGCCACAGTTTCTTTATTGAAGTCGTTGGGTCGCAAAGTGTCCTTCATCCCA
TTTTGTGAGAAGAAACTTGATATTGACTTAGAGAAGCTGAGTAAACAAATCTTGATTGAGAAACCCAACG
CAATTCTTTTTGATTTTGGTACTCCATTCTACCCATTGCCGATCCGCGAAATTCGCGAGATTGTAGGAAA
CGACGTGAAGATGATTTATGACGCCTCGCATGTGTTGGGTTTGATTGCGGGTGGACAGTTCCAAAATCCA
CTTCTTGAAGGCTGTGACGTGCTGATCGGAAATACTCACAAGACATTTCCGGGGCCGCAGAAAGGCATGA
TCTTGTATAAAAACAAGTCTTTGGGAAAGGAGATCGCAACAGAAATTTTCAAATCAGCCATTTCTGCGCA
GCATACTCATCATGCTATCGCCCTGTACGTTACTATCATTGAAATGTATATCCACGGGAAGGAATACGCC
AACCAAATCATCAAAAATAATCATGCGTTATCCCAGGCATTAATCAATGAAGGTTTTAAAATTTTTAAGC
GTAAAAACCAGTTTAGCCTTAGTCACATGATTGCGATTACGGGGGATTTTCCGATTGATCATCATGTTGC
ATGTGCCGATTTGCATAATTCTAACATCTCCACAAATTCGCGTATTCTGTATGACTTTCCAGCCGTGCGC
ATTGGCGTTCAGGAGGTTACACGTAAAGGAATGAAAGAAAAGGATATGGTGCAATTAGCCAAATTTTTTA
AGGAAATCATCCTGGATCGCAAGAACATCAGCTCTAAAATCAAGGAGTTCAATAACAAATTCAATAGTAT
TGAATATAGTCTTGACGAGATCTACGAGAAGTTATTCTAACTTGATGGGGGATCCCATGGTACGCGTGCT
AGAGGCATCAAATAAAACGAAAGGCTCAGTCGAAAGACTGGGCCTTTCGTTTTATCTGTTGTTTGTCGGT
GAACGTCTCATTTTCGCCAGATATCGACGTCTTAAGACCCACTTTCACATTTAAGTTGTTTTTCTAATCC
GCATATGATCAATTCAAGGCCGAATAAGAAGGCTGGCTCTGCACCTTGGTGATCAAATAATTCGATAGCT
TGTCGTAATAATGGCGGCATACTATCAGTAGTAGGTGTTTCCCTTTCTTCTTTAGCGACTTGATGCTCTT
GATCTTCCAATACGCAACCTAAAGTAAAATGCCCCACAGCGCTGAGTGCATATAATGCATTCTCTAGTGA
AAAACCTTGTTGGCATAAAAAGGCTAATTGATTTTCGAGAGTTTCATACTGTTTTTCTGTAGGCCGTGTA
CCTAAATGTACTTTTGCT
Features (pLannotate 1.2.2; 11 found; start..end, strand, type, name):
    303..331     -  promoter       J23119 promoter (fragment): bacterial promoter (Registry of Standard Biological Parts BBa J23119)
    347..369     +  terminator     rrnB T1 terminator (fragment): Escherichia coli rrnB; transcription terminator T1 from the E. coli rrnB gene
    534..1122    -  rep_origin     ori: high-copy-number ColE1/pMB1/pBR322/pUC origin of replication
   1210..1304    -  terminator     lambda t0 terminator: transcription terminator from phage lambda
   1335..2129    -  CDS            NeoR/KanR: aminoglycoside phosphotransferase from Tn5; aph(3')-II (or nptII); confers resistance to neomycin, kanamycin, and G418 (Geneticin®)
   2161..2280    -  CDS            tnpA (fragment): TN5P_ECOLX - Also known as tnp. Experimental evidence at protein level: Swiss-Prot protein existence level 1. Mediates transposition of transposon Tn5 by a 'cut and paste' mechanism. First, the monomeric transposase binds the 19 bp inverted DNA repeats flanking the transposon. Then, dimerization of the DNA- bound transposase creates a synaptic DNA complex. After nicking of the first DNA strand, excision of the transposon proceeds through a series of intermediates. The transposase then mediates the insertion of the transposon at a new site by strand transfer. The activity of the wild- type tran
   2347..2420    +  promoter       PLtetO-1 promoter: modified phage lambda PL promoter with tet operator sites (Lutz and Bujard, 1997)
   2484..2777    +  CDS            SMT3: SMT3_YEAST - Experimental evidence at protein level: Swiss-Prot protein existence level 1. Not known; suppressor of MIF2 mutations. From Saccharomyces cerevisiae (strain ATCC 204508 / S288c) (Baker's yeast).
   2808..2828    +  CDS            TEV site: tobacco etch virus (TEV) protease recognition and cleavage site
   4139..4185    +  terminator     rrnB T1 terminator: transcription terminator T1 from the E. coli rrnB gene
   4232..287     -  CDS            TetR (across the origin): tetracycline repressor TetR; tetR from transposon Tn10; TetR binds to the tetracycline operator tetO to inhibit transcription. This inhibition can be relieved by adding tetracycline or doxycycline.
