[The description below was written by a language model from this plasmid's Addgene catalogue record and pLannotate feature annotations shown in this document.]
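Description:
P25-pZE-SUMO-PbTTA is a 4,568 bp bacterial expression plasmid built on the pZE backbone, a modular synthetic-biology vector for use in Escherichia coli. It replicates from a high-copy ColE1-type origin and is selected with kanamycin through the Tn5-derived aminoglycoside phosphotransferase gene (NeoR/KanR). A short remnant of the Tn5 transposase coding sequence lies next to this marker, and a lambda t0 terminator separates the marker from the origin.

The payload is a synthetic, codon-optimized gene for PbTTA of about 1.65 kb, inserted by Gibson assembly. The associated publication concerns L-threonine transaldolases, so PbTTA appears to be an enzyme of that class, although the record does not state the source organism. The coding sequence is fused at its N-terminus to a hexahistidine tag, the yeast SUMO protein (SMT3) and a TEV protease recognition site. This arrangement allows metal-affinity purification, the SUMO partner commonly improves solubility and yield, and TEV cleavage can remove the tags afterwards. The feature table annotates SMT3 and the TEV site but not the His tag or the PbTTA open reading frame itself, which presumably fills the unannotated stretch between the TEV site and the downstream rrnB T1 terminator.

Transcription is driven by PLtetO-1, a phage lambda PL derivative carrying tet operator sites. The plasmid also encodes the Tn10 TetR repressor on the opposite strand, apparently expressed from a J23119-type constitutive promoter, of which only a fragment is annotated. TetR keeps the promoter off until a tetracycline-class inducer is added. The construct is suited to inducible overexpression and purification of PbTTA for enzyme characterization and for work on biosynthesis of beta-hydroxylated amino acids.
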