Addgene plasmid #204634: P25-pZE-SUMO-PbTTA
Purpose: ColE1 ori, KanR, TetR, Tet promoter with a codon optimized pbTTA gene bearing an N-terminal hexahistidine tag followed by a SUMO tag and a TEV protease cleavage site.
Depositing lab: Aditya Kunjapur. Depositing organization: University of Delaware. Publication: Discovery of L-threonine transaldolases for enhanced biosynthesis of beta-hydroxylated amino acids. Jones MA, Butler ND, Anderson SR, Wirt SA, Govil I, Lyu X, Fang Y, Kunjapur AM. Commun Biol. 2023 Sep 11;6(1):929. doi: 10.1038/s42003-023-05293-0. PubMed 37696954.
Backbone
  Vector backbone: pZE Vector
  Backbone size w/o insert (bp): 2915
  Total vector size (bp): 4568
  Vector type: Bacterial Expression, Synthetic Biology
Growth in bacteria
  Bacterial resistance: Kanamycin, 50 μg/mL
  Growth temperature: 37°C
  Growth strain: DH5alpha
  Copy number: High Copy
Gene/Insert
  Gene/Insert name: His-SUMO-TEV-PbTTA
  Species: Synthetic
  Insert size (bp): 1653
  Promoter: PLtetO-1 promoter
  Tag / fusion protein: His Tag; SUMO Tag; TEV Protease Site (N terminal on insert)
  Cloning method: Gibson Cloning
  Sequencing primers: 5′ gagtccctatcagtgatagagattgac; 3′ ccatgggatcccccatcaag
Terms and licenses: Academic/Nonprofit Terms; Industry Terms: Not Available to Industry
How to cite: P25-pZE-SUMO-PbTTA was a gift from Aditya Kunjapur (Addgene plasmid # 204634 ; http://n2t.net/addgene:204634 ; RRID:Addgene_204634)
